Addgene plasmid #11789: pREP-NFAT3
Depositing lab: Anjana Rao. Depositing organization: Boston Children's Hospital.
Backbone
  Vector backbone: pREP4
  Backbone manufacturer: Invitrogen
  Backbone size w/o insert (bp): 10200
  Vector type: Mammalian Expression
  Selectable markers: Hygromycin
Growth in bacteria
  Bacterial resistance: Ampicillin, 100 μg/mL
  Growth temperature: 37°C
  Growth strain: DH5alpha
  Copy number: High Copy
Gene/Insert
  Gene/Insert name: NFAT3
  Species: H. sapiens (human)
  Entrez Gene: NFATC4 (a.k.a. NF-AT3, NF-ATC4, NFAT3)
  Cloning method: Restriction Enzyme
  Sequencing primers: 5′ na; 3′ EBV-rev
Resource information
  A portion of this plasmid was derived from a plasmid made by: Hoey et al, 1995, PMID 7749981.
Terms and licenses: Academic/Nonprofit Terms; Industry Terms: Not Available to Industry
How to cite: pREP-NFAT3 was a gift from Anjana Rao (Addgene plasmid # 11789 ; http://n2t.net/addgene:11789 ; RRID:Addgene_11789)
