[The description below was written by a language model from this plasmid's Addgene catalogue record.]
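Description:
pREP-NFAT3 is a mammalian expression plasmid carrying human NFAT3, the product of the NFATC4 gene (also called NF-AT3 or NF-ATC4), cloned by restriction enzyme methods into the commercial pREP4 backbone. The backbone is listed as about 10.2 kb without the insert. The plasmid is propagated in E. coli as a high-copy construct under ampicillin selection, and hygromycin is the selectable marker for transfected mammalian cells.

No feature table accompanies the record, so the promoter, polyadenylation signal, insert size, isoform and any epitope tags are not stated. The pREP4 family is generally known as a set of Epstein-Barr virus-based episomal vectors, which use the viral oriP origin together with EBNA-1 to persist extrachromosomally in permissive primate and human cells. An EBV-derived reverse sequencing primer is listed for the 3′ end of the insert, which fits that design, but these elements are not itemised in the record. Episomal maintenance combined with hygromycin selection normally allows stable populations expressing the insert to be established without relying on chromosomal integration.

NFATC4 belongs to the nuclear factor of activated T cells family of transcription factors, which are generally regulated by calcium/calcineurin signalling. The record gives no explicit purpose, but a construct of this kind is suited to transient or sustained overexpression of NFAT3 in mammalian cells, for example to study NFAT-dependent transcription or to compare family members. Part of the plasmid derives from an earlier published construct, and distribution is limited to academic and nonprofit users.
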