>Addgene plasmid #11789 | pREP-NFAT3 | addgene partial sequence | sequence record 18494 | EBV-rev 5'-GTGGTTTGTCCAAACTCATC-3'
AGGGGGTTGCCAGGTGATGACAGTTCACGTGGTTCAGGCAGGAGGCTCTTCTCCAGGAGGTGCAGGGAAG
CCACTCAGGTCTCGGCCAATGATCTCACTCACTTCCTCCAGCGTGATACCCTGGATAGGGACACTGTCTC
GAAAGCCGCTGCTGTAGCCACCCCTGGATTTCTCCTGCTCCGGAGCCCCCTCCCCAGGGCCATAGCCTGG
CCCTACCTTATTGTATCCCTCAGCAGGTAGGGGATGCACATCACTCTGGGAAGGGAAGGGGCCTTCAAGC
GGTGGGGATGCAGGAAGAGGAGGCGGCCGAAAGGGGGCTGGCGGAGAGAATGGCAGCCCCAGGGGGAAAG
AGGAGCCCCGCCCTCCATACGGGTCACTAGGGAAGGGGCGGGGAAGGAAGGAAACTGCAGGTGGTTGGGC
ACAACCTGTGGTACCCCTAGTCTCAGGGAACATCCGCAGGCCCGGTCTGTAGGATGGTGGGGGCCCCGTC
TGGGGGTACAGAGGGGGCATGCCATAGCCGAAGCCTTCTGATAGGTAAGGAGTTTCGCA
