>Addgene plasmid #11789 | pREP-NFAT3 | addgene partial sequence | sequence record 61273 | pREP-F 5'-GCTCGATACAATAAACGCC-3'
GGTCGACGGTATCGATAAGCTTGATATNTGAATTCGGCACGAGGGCTTCTGGAGGGAGGCGGCAGCGACG
GAGGAGGGGGCTTCTCAGAGAAAGGGAGGGAGGGAGCCACCCGGGTGAAGATACAGCAGCCTCCTGAACT
CCCCCCTCCCACCCAGGCCGGGACCTGGGGGCTCCTGCCGGATCCATGGGGGCGGCCAGCTGCGAGGATG
AGGAGCTGGAATTTAAGCTGGTGTTCGGGGAGGAAAAGGAGGCCCCCCCGCTGGGCGCGGGGGGATTGGG
GGAAGAACTGGACTCAGAGGATGCCCCGCCATGCTGCCGTCTGGCCTTGGGAGAGCCCCCTCCCTATGGC
GCTGCACCTATCGGTATTCCCCGACCTCCACCCCCTCGGCCTGGCATGCATTCGCCACCGCCGCGACCAG
CCCCCTCACCTGGCACCTGGGAGAGCCAGCCCGCCAGGTCGGTGAGGCTGGGAGGACCAGGAGGGGGTGC
TGGGGGTGCTGGGGGTGGCCGTGTTCTCGAGTGTCCCAGCATCCGCATCACCTCCATCTCTCCCACGCCG
GAGCCGCCAGCAGCGCTGGAGGACAACCCTGATGCCTGGGGGGACGGCTCTCCTAGAGATTACCCCCCAC
CAGAAGGCTTTGGGGGCTACAGAGAAGCAGGGG
